Addgene plasmid #122303: pCas9n-Nanog-R
Purpose: Expresses sgRNA targeting mouse Nanog and Cas9 nickase in mammalian cells
Depositing lab: Hiroshi Ochiai. Depositing organization: Hiroshima University. Publication: Genome-wide kinetic properties of transcriptional bursting in mouse embryonic stem cells. Ochiai H, Hayashi T, Umeda M, Yoshimura M, Harada A, Shimizu Y, Nakano K, Saitoh N, Liu Z, Yamamoto T, Okamura T, Ohkawa Y, Kimura H, Nikaido I. Sci Adv. 2020 Jun 17;6(25):eaaz6699. doi: 10.1126/sciadv.aaz6699. eCollection 2020 Jun. PubMed 32596448.
Backbone
  Vector backbone: px335
  Backbone size w/o insert (bp): 8427
  Total vector size (bp): 8447
  Modifications to backbone: We applied an optimized sgRNA design (sgRNA(F+E)) (Chen et al., Cell, 2013)
  Vector type: Mammalian Expression
Growth in bacteria
  Bacterial resistance: Ampicillin, 100 μg/mL
  Growth temperature: 37°C
  Growth strain: DH5alpha
  Copy number: High Copy
Gene/Insert
  Gene/Insert name: sgRNA for mouse Nanog
  gRNA/shRNA sequence: CAACATCTGGGCTTAAAGTC
  Species: M. musculus (mouse), Synthetic
  Entrez Gene: Nanog (a.k.a. 2410002E02Rik, ENK, Stm1, ecat4)
  Cloning method: Restriction Enzyme; 5′ cloning site BbsI (destroyed during cloning); 3′ cloning site BbsI (destroyed during cloning)
  Sequencing primers: 5′ LKO1_5_primer
Terms and licenses: Academic/Nonprofit Terms; Industry Terms: Not Available to Industry
How to cite: pCas9n-Nanog-R was a gift from Hiroshi Ochiai (Addgene plasmid # 122303 ; http://n2t.net/addgene:122303 ; RRID:Addgene_122303)
