[The description below was written by a language model from this plasmid's Addgene catalogue record and pLannotate feature annotations shown in this document.]
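Description:
pCas9n-Nanog-R is a mammalian expression plasmid built on the px335 backbone that delivers both components of a CRISPR nicking system from a single vector: a guide RNA directed against the mouse Nanog locus and a Streptococcus pyogenes Cas9 nickase. It is propagated in E. coli as a high-copy plasmid through a ColE1/pUC-type origin and selected with ampicillin via the β-lactamase gene. A filamentous phage (f1/M13) origin and a single annotated AAV2 inverted terminal repeat are also present as backbone remnants, and no mammalian selection marker is annotated.

The guide cassette uses the human U6 RNA polymerase III promoter. The 20-nt Nanog spacer was cloned between BbsI sites that were destroyed in the process, and it lies upstream of the guide scaffold. According to the record, the scaffold was changed to the optimized sgRNA(F+E) design, which probably explains why the annotation software splits it into a full match plus a fragment. Downstream, a hybrid promoter made of the CMV enhancer, the chicken β-actin promoter and a hybrid CBA/MVM intron drives the Cas9 open reading frame, which ends at a bovine growth hormone polyadenylation signal. The software annotates Cas9 as overlapping N- and C-terminal portions, consistent with one continuous coding sequence, and detects a short epitope-tag-like match just before it. The nickase mutation itself is not annotated and is known only from the catalogue description.

The "R" in the name suggests use alongside a partner guide plasmid for paired nicking, although the record does not say so. The associated study examined transcriptional bursting in mouse embryonic stem cells. The two sequence records (8,436 and 8,437 nt) are nearly identical and slightly shorter than the listed total size.
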