Features (pLannotate 1.2.2; 18 found; start..end, strand, type, name):
      1..241     +  promoter       U6 promoter: RNA polymerase III promoter for human U6 snRNA
    271..346     +  misc_RNA       gRNA scaffold: guide RNA scaffold for the Streptococcus pyogenes CRISPR/Cas9 system
    353..396     +  misc_RNA       gRNA scaffold (fragment): guide RNA scaffold for the Streptococcus pyogenes CRISPR/Cas9 system
    443..728     +  enhancer       CMV enhancer: human cytomegalovirus immediate early enhancer; contains an 18-bp deletion relative to the standard CMV enhancer
    730..1007    +  promoter       chicken β-actin promoter: No description available
   1008..1236    +  intron         hybrid intron: hybrid between chicken β-actin (CBA) and minute virus of mice (MMV) introns (Gray et al., 2011)
   1257..1284    +  CDS            3xHA (fragment): three tandem HA epitope tags
   1317..3032    +  CDS            Cas9(N): N-terminal portion of Streptococcus pyogenes Cas9 (Zetsche et al., 2015)
   2919..5417    +  CDS            Cas9(C): C-terminal portion of Streptococcus pyogenes Cas9 (Zetsche et al., 2015)
   5484..5595    +  polyA_signal   bGH poly(A) signal: bovine growth hormone polyadenylation signal
   5700..5840    +  repeat_region  AAV2 ITR: inverted terminal repeat of adeno-associated virus serotype 2 inverted
   5845..5896    -  misc_feature   bom (fragment): basis of mobility region from pBR322
   5915..6295    +  rep_origin     M13 ori (sequence partly withheld): M13 bacteriophage origin of replication; arrow indicates direction of (+) strand synthesis
   6371..6420    -  misc_feature   bom (fragment): basis of mobility region from pBR322
   6522..6557    -  CDS            rop (fragment): Rop protein, which maintains plasmids at low copy number; rop
   6652..6756    +  promoter       AmpR promoter: bla
   6757..7617    +  CDS            AmpR: β-lactamase; bla; confers resistance to ampicillin, carbenicillin, and related antibiotics
   7788..8376    +  rep_origin     ori: high-copy-number ColE1/pMB1/pBR322/pUC origin of replication
>Addgene plasmid #122303 | pCas9n-Nanog-R | depositor full sequence | sequence record 233514 | pCas9n-Nanog-R sequence 8437 bps
GAGGGCCTATTTCCCATGATTCCTTCATATTTGCATATACGATACAAGGCTGTTAGAGAGATAATTGGAA
TTAATTTGACTGTAAACACAAAGATATTAGTACAAAATACGTGACGTAGAAAGTAATAATTTCTTGGGTA
GTTTGCAGTTTTAAAATTATGTTTTAAAATGGACTATCATATGCTTACCGTAACTTGAAAGTATTTCGAT
TTCTTGGCTTTATATATCTTGTGGAAAGGACGAAACACCGCAACATCTGGGCTTAAAGTCGTTTTAGAGC
TAGAAATAGCAAGTTAAAATAAGGCTAGTCCGTTATCAACTTGAAAAAGTGGCACCGAGTCGGTGCTTTT
TTGTTTTAGAGCTAGAAATAGCAAGTTAAAATAAGGCTAGTCCGTTTTTAGCGCGTGCGCCAATTCTGCA
GACAAATGGCTCTAGAGGTACCCGTTACATAACTTACGGTAAATGGCCCGCCTGGCTGACCGCCCAACGA
CCCCCGCCCATTGACGTCAATAGTAACGCCAATAGGGACTTTCCATTGACGTCAATGGGTGGAGTATTTA
CGGTAAACTGCCCACTTGGCAGTACATCAAGTGTATCATATGCCAAGTACGCCCCCTATTGACGTCAATG
ACGGTAAATGGCCCGCCTGGCATTGTGCCCAGTACATGACCTTATGGGACTTTCCTACTTGGCAGTACAT
CTACGTATTAGTCATCGCTATTACCATGGTCGAGGTGAGCCCCACGTTCTGCTTCACTCTCCCCATCTCC
CCCCCCTCCCCACCCCCAATTTTGTATTTATTTATTTTTTAATTATTTTGTGCAGCGATGGGGGCGGGGG
GGGGGGGGGGGCGCGCGCCAGGCGGGGCGGGGCGGGGCGAGGGGCGGGGCGGGGCGAGGCGGAGAGGTGC
GGCGGCAGCCAATCAGAGCGGCGCGCTCCGAAAGTTTCCTTTTATGGCGAGGCGGCGGCGGCGGCGGCCC
TATAAAAAGCGAAGCGCGCGGCGGGCGGGAGTCGCTGCGACGCTGCCTTCGCCCCGTGCCCCGCTCCGCC
GCCGCCTCGCGCCGCCCGCCCCGGCTCTGACTGACCGCGTTACTCCCACAGGTGAGCGGGCGGGACGGCC
CTTCTCCTCCGGGCTGTAATTAGCTGAGCAAGAGGTAAGGGTTTAAGGGATGGTTGGTTGGTGGGGTATT
AATGTTTAATTACCTGGAGCACCTGCCTGAAATCACTTTTTTTCAGGTTGGACCGGTGCCACCATGTACC
CATACGATGTTCCAGATTACGCTTCGCCGAAGAAAAAGCGCAAGGTCGAAGCGTCCGACAAGAAGTACAG
CATCGGCCTGGCCATCGGCACCAACTCTGTGGGCTGGGCCGTGATCACCGACGAGTACAAGGTGCCCAGC
AAGAAATTCAAGGTGCTGGGCAACACCGACCGGCACAGCATCAAGAAGAACCTGATCGGAGCCCTGCTGT
TCGACAGCGGCGAAACAGCCGAGGCCACCCGGCTGAAGAGAACCGCCAGAAGAAGATACACCAGACGGAA
GAACCGGATCTGCTATCTGCAAGAGATCTTCAGCAACGAGATGGCCAAGGTGGACGACAGCTTCTTCCAC
AGACTGGAAGAGTCCTTCCTGGTGGAAGAGGATAAGAAGCACGAGCGGCACCCCATCTTCGGCAACATCG
TGGACGAGGTGGCCTACCACGAGAAGTACCCCACCATCTACCACCTGAGAAAGAAACTGGTGGACAGCAC
CGACAAGGCCGACCTGCGGCTGATCTATCTGGCCCTGGCCCACATGATCAAGTTCCGGGGCCACTTCCTG
ATCGAGGGCGACCTGAACCCCGACAACAGCGACGTGGACAAGCTGTTCATCCAGCTGGTGCAGACCTACA
ACCAGCTGTTCGAGGAAAACCCCATCAACGCCAGCGGCGTGGACGCCAAGGCCATCCTGTCTGCCAGACT
GAGCAAGAGCAGACGGCTGGAAAATCTGATCGCCCAGCTGCCCGGCGAGAAGAAGAATGGCCTGTTCGGC
AACCTGATTGCCCTGAGCCTGGGCCTGACCCCCAACTTCAAGAGCAACTTCGACCTGGCCGAGGATGCCA
AACTGCAGCTGAGCAAGGACACCTACGACGACGACCTGGACAACCTGCTGGCCCAGATCGGCGACCAGTA
CGCCGACCTGTTTCTGGCCGCCAAGAACCTGTCCGACGCCATCCTGCTGAGCGACATCCTGAGAGTGAAC
ACCGAGATCACCAAGGCCCCCCTGAGCGCCTCTATGATCAAGAGATACGACGAGCACCACCAGGACCTGA
CCCTGCTGAAAGCTCTCGTGCGGCAGCAGCTGCCTGAGAAGTACAAAGAGATTTTCTTCGACCAGAGCAA
GAACGGCTACGCCGGCTACATTGACGGCGGAGCCAGCCAGGAAGAGTTCTACAAGTTCATCAAGCCCATC
CTGGAAAAGATGGACGGCACCGAGGAACTGCTCGTGAAGCTGAACAGAGAGGACCTGCTGCGGAAGCAGC
GGACCTTCGACAACGGCAGCATCCCCCACCAGATCCACCTGGGAGAGCTGCACGCCATTCTGCGGCGGCA
GGAAGATTTTTACCCATTCCTGAAGGACAACCGGGAAAAGATCGAGAAGATCCTGACCTTCCGCATCCCC
TACTACGTGGGCCCTCTGGCCAGGGGAAACAGCAGATTCGCCTGGATGACCAGAAAGAGCGAGGAAACCA
TCACCCCCTGGAACTTCGAGGAAGTGGTGGACAAGGGCGCTTCCGCCCAGAGCTTCATCGAGCGGATGAC
CAACTTCGATAAGAACCTGCCCAACGAGAAGGTGCTGCCCAAGCACAGCCTGCTGTACGAGTACTTCACC
GTGTATAACGAGCTGACCAAAGTGAAATACGTGACCGAGGGAATGAGAAAGCCCGCCTTCCTGAGCGGCG
AGCAGAAAAAGGCCATCGTGGACCTGCTGTTCAAGACCAACCGGAAAGTGACCGTGAAGCAGCTGAAAGA
GGACTACTTCAAGAAAATCGAGTGCTTCGACTCCGTGGAAATCTCCGGCGTGGAAGATCGGTTCAACGCC
TCCCTGGGCACATACCACGATCTGCTGAAAATTATCAAGGACAAGGACTTCCTGGACAATGAGGAAAACG
AGGACATTCTGGAAGATATCGTGCTGACCCTGACACTGTTTGAGGACAGAGAGATGATCGAGGAACGGCT
GAAAACCTATGCCCACCTGTTCGACGACAAAGTGATGAAGCAGCTGAAGCGGCGGAGATACACCGGCTGG
GGCAGGCTGAGCCGGAAGCTGATCAACGGCATCCGGGACAAGCAGTCCGGCAAGACAATCCTGGATTTCC
TGAAGTCCGACGGCTTCGCCAACAGAAACTTCATGCAGCTGATCCACGACGACAGCCTGACCTTTAAAGA
GGACATCCAGAAAGCCCAGGTGTCCGGCCAGGGCGATAGCCTGCACGAGCACATTGCCAATCTGGCCGGC
AGCCCCGCCATTAAGAAGGGCATCCTGCAGACAGTGAAGGTGGTGGACGAGCTCGTGAAAGTGATGGGCC
GGCACAAGCCCGAGAACATCGTGATCGAAATGGCCAGAGAGAACCAGACCACCCAGAAGGGACAGAAGAA
CAGCCGCGAGAGAATGAAGCGGATCGAAGAGGGCATCAAAGAGCTGGGCAGCCAGATCCTGAAAGAACAC
CCCGTGGAAAACACCCAGCTGCAGAACGAGAAGCTGTACCTGTACTACCTGCAGAATGGGCGGGATATGT
ACGTGGACCAGGAACTGGACATCAACCGGCTGTCCGACTACGATGTGGACCATATCGTGCCTCAGAGCTT
TCTGAAGGACGACTCCATCGACAACAAGGTGCTGACCAGAAGCGACAAGAACCGGGGCAAGAGCGACAAC
GTGCCCTCCGAAGAGGTCGTGAAGAAGATGAAGAACTACTGGCGGCAGCTGCTGAACGCCAAGCTGATTA
CCCAGAGAAAGTTCGACAATCTGACCAAGGCCGAGAGAGGCGGCCTGAGCGAACTGGATAAGGCCGGCTT
CATCAAGAGACAGCTGGTGGAAACCCGGCAGATCACAAAGCACGTGGCACAGATCCTGGACTCCCGGATG
AACACTAAGTACGACGAGAATGACAAGCTGATCCGGGAAGTGAAAGTGATCACCCTGAAGTCCAAGCTGG
TGTCCGATTTCCGGAAGGATTTCCAGTTTTACAAAGTGCGCGAGATCAACAACTACCACCACGCCCACGA
CGCCTACCTGAACGCCGTCGTGGGAACCGCCCTGATCAAAAAGTACCCTAAGCTGGAAAGCGAGTTCGTG
TACGGCGACTACAAGGTGTACGACGTGCGGAAGATGATCGCCAAGAGCGAGCAGGAAATCGGCAAGGCTA
CCGCCAAGTACTTCTTCTACAGCAACATCATGAACTTTTTCAAGACCGAGATTACCCTGGCCAACGGCGA
GATCCGGAAGCGGCCTCTGATCGAGACAAACGGCGAAACCGGGGAGATCGTGTGGGATAAGGGCCGGGAT
TTTGCCACCGTGCGGAAAGTGCTGAGCATGCCCCAAGTGAATATCGTGAAAAAGACCGAGGTGCAGACAG
GCGGCTTCAGCAAAGAGTCTATCCTGCCCAAGAGGAACAGCGATAAGCTGATCGCCAGAAAGAAGGACTG
GGACCCTAAGAAGTACGGCGGCTTCGACAGCCCCACCGTGGCCTATTCTGTGCTGGTGGTGGCCAAAGTG
GAAAAGGGCAAGTCCAAGAAACTGAAGAGTGTGAAAGAGCTGCTGGGGATCACCATCATGGAAAGAAGCA
GCTTCGAGAAGAATCCCATCGACTTTCTGGAAGCCAAGGGCTACAAAGAAGTGAAAAAGGACCTGATCAT
CAAGCTGCCTAAGTACTCCCTGTTCGAGCTGGAAAACGGCCGGAAGAGAATGCTGGCCTCTGCCGGCGAA
CTGCAGAAGGGAAACGAACTGGCCCTGCCCTCCAAATATGTGAACTTCCTGTACCTGGCCAGCCACTATG
AGAAGCTGAAGGGCTCCCCCGAGGATAATGAGCAGAAACAGCTGTTTGTGGAACAGCACAAGCACTACCT
GGACGAGATCATCGAGCAGATCAGCGAGTTCTCCAAGAGAGTGATCCTGGCCGACGCTAATCTGGACAAA
GTGCTGTCCGCCTACAACAAGCACCGGGATAAGCCCATCAGAGAGCAGGCCGAGAATATCATCCACCTGT
TTACCCTGACCAATCTGGGAGCCCCTGCCGCCTTCAAGTACTTTGACACCACCATCGACCGGAAGAGGTA
CACCAGCACCAAAGAGGTGCTGGACGCCACCCTGATCCACCAGAGCATCACCGGCCTGTACGAGACACGG
ATCGACCTGTCTCAGCTGGGAGGCGACAGCCCCAAGAAGAAGAGAAAGGTGGAGGCCAGCTAAGAATTCC
TAGAGCTCGCTGATCAGCCTCGACTGTGCCTTCTAGTTGCCAGCCATCTGTTGTTTGCCCCTCCCCCGTG
CCTTCCTTGACCCTGGAAGGTGCCACTCCCACTGTCCTTTCCTAATAAAATGAGGAAATTGCATCGCATT
GTCTGAGTAGGTGTCATTCTATTCTGGGGGGTGGGGTGGGGCAGGACAGCAAGGGGGAGGATTGGGAAGA
GAATAGCAGGCATGCTGGGGAGCGGCCGCAGGAACCCCTAGTGATGGAGTTGGCCACTCCCTCTCTGCGC
GCTCGCTCGCTCACTGAGGCCGGGCGACCAAAGGTCGCCCGACGCCCGGGCTTTGCCCGGGCGGCCTCAG
TGAGCGAGCGAGCGCGCAGCTGCCTGCAGGGGCGCCTGATGCGGTATTTTCTCCTTACGCATCTGTGCGG
TATTTCACACCGCATA
[142 nt withheld, positions 5897-6038]
C
[141 nt withheld, positions 6040-6180]
CCTTTGACGTTGGAGTCCACGTTCTTT
[37 nt withheld, positions 6208-6244]
ACCCTATCTCGGGCTATTCTTTTGATTTATAAGGGATTTTGCCGATTTCGGCCTATTGGTTAAAAAATGA
GCTGATTTAACAAAAATTTAACGCGAATTTTAACAAAATATTAACGTTTACAATTTTATGGTGCACTCTC
AGTACAATCTGCTCTGATGCCGCATAGTTAAGCCAGCCCCGACACCCGCCAACACCCGCTGACGCGCCCT
GACGGGCTTGTCTGCTCCCGGCATCCGCTTACAGACAAGCTGTGACCGTCTCCGGGAGCTGCATGTGTCA
GAGGTTTTCACCGTCATCACCGAAACGCGCGAGACGAAAGGGCCTCGTGATACGCCTATTTTTATAGGTT
AATGTCATGATAATAATGGTTTCTTAGACGTCAGGTGGCACTTTTCGGGGAAATGTGCGCGGAACCCCTA
TTTGTTTATTTTTCTAAATACATTCAAATATGTATCCGCTCATGAGACAATAACCCTGATAAATGCTTCA
ATAATATTGAAAAAGGAAGAGTATGAGTATTCAACATTTCCGTGTCGCCCTTATTCCCTTTTTTGCGGCA
TTTTGCCTTCCTGTTTTTGCTCACCCAGAAACGCTGGTGAAAGTAAAAGATGCTGAAGATCAGTTGGGTG
CACGAGTGGGTTACATCGAACTGGATCTCAACAGCGGTAAGATCCTTGAGAGTTTTCGCCCCGAAGAACG
TTTTCCAATGATGAGCACTTTTAAAGTTCTGCTATGTGGCGCGGTATTATCCCGTATTGACGCCGGGCAA
GAGCAACTCGGTCGCCGCATACACTATTCTCAGAATGACTTGGTTGAGTACTCACCAGTCACAGAAAAGC
ATCTTACGGATGGCATGACAGTAAGAGAATTATGCAGTGCTGCCATAACCATGAGTGATAACACTGCGGC
CAACTTACTTCTGACAACGATCGGAGGACCGAAGGAGCTAACCGCTTTTTTGCACAACATGGGGGATCAT
GTAACTCGCCTTGATCGTTGGGAACCGGAGCTGAATGAAGCCATACCAAACGACGAGCGTGACACCACGA
TGCCTGTAGCAATGGCAACAACGTTGCGCAAACTATTAACTGGCGAACTACTTACTCTAGCTTCCCGGCA
ACAATTAATAGACTGGATGGAGGCGGATAAAGTTGCAGGACCACTTCTGCGCTCGGCCCTTCCGGCTGGC
TGGTTTATTGCTGATAAATCTGGAGCCGGTGAGCGTGGAAGCCGCGGTATCATTGCAGCACTGGGGCCAG
ATGGTAAGCCCTCCCGTATCGTAGTTATCTACACGACGGGGAGTCAGGCAACTATGGATGAACGAAATAG
ACAGATCGCTGAGATAGGTGCCTCACTGATTAAGCATTGGTAACTGTCAGACCAAGTTTACTCATATATA
CTTTAGATTGATTTAAAACTTCATTTTTAATTTAAAAGGATCTAGGTGAAGATCCTTTTTGATAATCTCA
TGACCAAAATCCCTTAACGTGAGTTTTCGTTCCACTGAGCGTCAGACCCCGTAGAAAAGATCAAAGGATC
TTCTTGAGATCCTTTTTTTCTGCGCGTAATCTGCTGCTTGCAAACAAAAAAACCACCGCTACCAGCGGTG
GTTTGTTTGCCGGATCAAGAGCTACCAACTCTTTTTCCGAAGGTAACTGGCTTCAGCAGAGCGCAGATAC
CAAATACTGTCCTTCTAGTGTAGCCGTAGTTAGGCCACCACTTCAAGAACTCTGTAGCACCGCCTACATA
CCTCGCTCTGCTAATCCTGTTACCAGTGGCTGCTGCCAGTGGCGATAAGTCGTGTCTTACCGGGTTGGAC
TCAAGACGATAGTTACCGGATAAGGCGCAGCGGTCGGGCTGAACGGGGGGTTCGTGCACACAGCCCAGCT
TGGAGCGAACGACCTACACCGAACTGAGATACCTACAGCGTGAGCTATGAGAAAGCGCCACGCTTCCCGA
AGGGAGAAAGGCGGACAGGTATCCGGTAAGCGGCAGGGTCGGAACAGGAGAGCGCACGAGGGAGCTTCCA
GGGGGAAACGCCTGGTATCTTTATAGTCCTGTCGGGTTTCGCCACCTCTGACTTGAGCGTCGATTTTTGT
GATGCTCGTCAGGGGGGCGGAGCCTATGGAAAAACGCCAGCAACGCGGCCTTTTTACGGTTCCTGGCCTT
TTGCTGGCCTTTTGCTCACATGT
