Features (pLannotate 1.2.2; 19 found; start..end, strand, type, name):
      1..241     +  promoter       U6 promoter: RNA polymerase III promoter for human U6 snRNA
    271..346     +  misc_RNA       gRNA scaffold: guide RNA scaffold for the Streptococcus pyogenes CRISPR/Cas9 system
    353..396     +  misc_RNA       gRNA scaffold (fragment): guide RNA scaffold for the Streptococcus pyogenes CRISPR/Cas9 system
    443..728     +  enhancer       CMV enhancer: human cytomegalovirus immediate early enhancer; contains an 18-bp deletion relative to the standard CMV enhancer
    730..853     +  promoter       chicken β-actin promoter (fragment): contains a 21-bp deletion relative to the standard chicken β-actin promoter
    880..901     +  promoter       chicken β-actin promoter (fragment): No description available
   1008..1235    +  intron         hybrid intron: hybrid between chicken β-actin (CBA) and minute virus of mice (MMV) introns (Gray et al., 2011)
   1256..1283    +  CDS            3xHA (fragment): three tandem HA epitope tags
   1316..3031    +  CDS            Cas9(N): N-terminal portion of Streptococcus pyogenes Cas9 (Zetsche et al., 2015)
   2918..5416    +  CDS            Cas9(C): C-terminal portion of Streptococcus pyogenes Cas9 (Zetsche et al., 2015)
   5483..5594    +  polyA_signal   bGH poly(A) signal: bovine growth hormone polyadenylation signal
   5699..5839    +  repeat_region  AAV2 ITR: inverted terminal repeat of adeno-associated virus serotype 2 inverted
   5844..5895    -  misc_feature   bom (fragment): basis of mobility region from pBR322
   5914..6369    +  rep_origin     f1 ori (sequence partly withheld): f1 bacteriophage origin of replication; arrow indicates direction of (+) strand synthesis
   6370..6419    -  misc_feature   bom (fragment): basis of mobility region from pBR322
   6521..6556    -  CDS            rop (fragment): Rop protein, which maintains plasmids at low copy number; rop
   6651..6755    +  promoter       AmpR promoter: bla
   6756..7616    +  CDS            AmpR: β-lactamase; bla; confers resistance to ampicillin, carbenicillin, and related antibiotics
   7787..8375    +  rep_origin     ori: high-copy-number ColE1/pMB1/pBR322/pUC origin of replication
>Addgene plasmid #122303 | pCas9n-Nanog-R | addgene full sequence | sequence record 238299 | Addgene NGS Result
GAGGGCCTATTTCCCATGATTCCTTCATATTTGCATATACGATACAAGGCTGTTAGAGAGATAATTGGAA
TTAATTTGACTGTAAACACAAAGATATTAGTACAAAATACGTGACGTAGAAAGTAATAATTTCTTGGGTA
GTTTGCAGTTTTAAAATTATGTTTTAAAATGGACTATCATATGCTTACCGTAACTTGAAAGTATTTCGAT
TTCTTGGCTTTATATATCTTGTGGAAAGGACGAAACACCGCAACATCTGGGCTTAAAGTCGTTTTAGAGC
TAGAAATAGCAAGTTAAAATAAGGCTAGTCCGTTATCAACTTGAAAAAGTGGCACCGAGTCGGTGCTTTT
TTGTTTTAGAGCTAGAAATAGCAAGTTAAAATAAGGCTAGTCCGTTTTTAGCGCGTGCGCCAATTCTGCA
GACAAATGGCTCTAGAGGTACCCGTTACATAACTTACGGTAAATGGCCCGCCTGGCTGACCGCCCAACGA
CCCCCGCCCATTGACGTCAATAGTAACGCCAATAGGGACTTTCCATTGACGTCAATGGGTGGAGTATTTA
CGGTAAACTGCCCACTTGGCAGTACATCAAGTGTATCATATGCCAAGTACGCCCCCTATTGACGTCAATG
ACGGTAAATGGCCCGCCTGGCATTGTGCCCAGTACATGACCTTATGGGACTTTCCTACTTGGCAGTACAT
CTACGTATTAGTCATCGCTATTACCATGGTCGAGGTGAGCCCCACGTTCTGCTTCACTCTCCCCATCTCC
CCCCCCTCCCCACCCCCAATTTTGTATTTATTTATTTTTTAATTATTTTGTGCAGCGATGGGGGCGGGGG
GGGGGGGGGGGCGCGCGCCRGGGGGGGGGGGGGGGGGGGGGGGGGGGGGGGGGGGGGGGGGGGGGGGKGC
GGCGGCAGCCAATCAGAGCGGCGCGCTCCGAAAGTTTCCTTTTATGGCGAGGCGGCGGCGGCGGCGGCCC
TATAAAAAGCGAAGCGCGCGGCGGGCGGGAGTCGCTGCGCGCTGCCTTCGCCCCGTGCCCCGCTCCGCCG
CCGCCTCGCGCCGCCCGCCCCGGCTCTGACTGACCGCGTTACTCCCACAGGTGAGCGGGCGGGACGGCCC
TTCTCCTCCGGGCTGTAATTAGCTGAGCAAGAGGTAAGGGTTTAAGGGATGGTTGGTTGGTGGGGTATTA
ATGTTTAATTACCTGGAGCACCTGCCTGAAATCACTTTTTTTCAGGTTGGACCGGTGCCACCATGTACCC
ATACGATGTTCCAGATTACGCTTCGCCGAAGAAAAAGCGCAAGGTCGAAGCGTCCGACAAGAAGTACAGC
ATCGGCCTGGCCATCGGCACCAACTCTGTGGGCTGGGCCGTGATCACCGACGAGTACAAGGTGCCCAGCA
AGAAATTCAAGGTGCTGGGCAACACCGACCGGCACAGCATCAAGAAGAACCTGATCGGAGCCCTGCTGTT
CGACAGCGGCGAAACAGCCGAGGCCACCCGGCTGAAGAGAACCGCCAGAAGAAGATACACCAGACGGAAG
AACCGGATCTGCTATCTGCAAGAGATCTTCAGCAACGAGATGGCCAAGGTGGACGACAGCTTCTTCCACA
GACTGGAAGAGTCCTTCCTGGTGGAAGAGGATAAGAAGCACGAGCGGCACCCCATCTTCGGCAACATCGT
GGACGAGGTGGCCTACCACGAGAAGTACCCCACCATCTACCACCTGAGAAAGAAACTGGTGGACAGCACC
GACAAGGCCGACCTGCGGCTGATCTATCTGGCCCTGGCCCACATGATCAAGTTCCGGGGCCACTTCCTGA
TCGAGGGCGACCTGAACCCCGACAACAGCGACGTGGACAAGCTGTTCATCCAGCTGGTGCAGACCTACAA
CCAGCTGTTCGAGGAAAACCCCATCAACGCCAGCGGCGTGGACGCCAAGGCCATCCTGTCTGCCAGACTG
AGCAAGAGCAGACGGCTGGAAAATCTGATCGCCCAGCTGCCCGGCGAGAAGAAGAATGGCCTGTTCGGCA
ACCTGATTGCCCTGAGCCTGGGCCTGACCCCCAACTTCAAGAGCAACTTCGACCTGGCCGAGGATGCCAA
ACTGCAGCTGAGCAAGGACACCTACGACGACGACCTGGACAACCTGCTGGCCCAGATCGGCGACCAGTAC
GCCGACCTGTTTCTGGCCGCCAAGAACCTGTCCGACGCCATCCTGCTGAGCGACATCCTGAGAGTGAACA
CCGAGATCACCAAGGCCCCCCTGAGCGCCTCTATGATCAAGAGATACGACGAGCACCACCAGGACCTGAC
CCTGCTGAAAGCTCTCGTGCGGCAGCAGCTGCCTGAGAAGTACAAAGAGATTTTCTTCGACCAGAGCAAG
AACGGCTACGCCGGCTACATTGACGGCGGAGCCAGCCAGGAAGAGTTCTACAAGTTCATCAAGCCCATCC
TGGAAAAGATGGACGGCACCGAGGAACTGCTCGTGAAGCTGAACAGAGAGGACCTGCTGCGGAAGCAGCG
GACCTTCGACAACGGCAGCATCCCCCACCAGATCCACCTGGGAGAGCTGCACGCCATTCTGCGGCGGCAG
GAAGATTTTTACCCATTCCTGAAGGACAACCGGGAAAAGATCGAGAAGATCCTGACCTTCCGCATCCCCT
ACTACGTGGGCCCTCTGGCCAGGGGAAACAGCAGATTCGCCTGGATGACCAGAAAGAGCGAGGAAACCAT
CACCCCCTGGAACTTCGAGGAAGTGGTGGACAAGGGCGCTTCCGCCCAGAGCTTCATCGAGCGGATGACC
AACTTCGATAAGAACCTGCCCAACGAGAAGGTGCTGCCCAAGCACAGCCTGCTGTACGAGTACTTCACCG
TGTATAACGAGCTGACCAAAGTGAAATACGTGACCGAGGGAATGAGAAAGCCCGCCTTCCTGAGCGGCGA
GCAGAAAAAGGCCATCGTGGACCTGCTGTTCAAGACCAACCGGAAAGTGACCGTGAAGCAGCTGAAAGAG
GACTACTTCAAGAAAATCGAGTGCTTCGACTCCGTGGAAATCTCCGGCGTGGAAGATCGGTTCAACGCCT
CCCTGGGCACATACCACGATCTGCTGAAAATTATCAAGGACAAGGACTTCCTGGACAATGAGGAAAACGA
GGACATTCTGGAAGATATCGTGCTGACCCTGACACTGTTTGAGGACAGAGAGATGATCGAGGAACGGCTG
AAAACCTATGCCCACCTGTTCGACGACAAAGTGATGAAGCAGCTGAAGCGGCGGAGATACACCGGCTGGG
GCAGGCTGAGCCGGAAGCTGATCAACGGCATCCGGGACAAGCAGTCCGGCAAGACAATCCTGGATTTCCT
GAAGTCCGACGGCTTCGCCAACAGAAACTTCATGCAGCTGATCCACGACGACAGCCTGACCTTTAAAGAG
GACATCCAGAAAGCCCAGGTGTCCGGCCAGGGCGATAGCCTGCACGAGCACATTGCCAATCTGGCCGGCA
GCCCCGCCATTAAGAAGGGCATCCTGCAGACAGTGAAGGTGGTGGACGAGCTCGTGAAAGTGATGGGCCG
GCACAAGCCCGAGAACATCGTGATCGAAATGGCCAGAGAGAACCAGACCACCCAGAAGGGACAGAAGAAC
AGCCGCGAGAGAATGAAGCGGATCGAAGAGGGCATCAAAGAGCTGGGCAGCCAGATCCTGAAAGAACACC
CCGTGGAAAACACCCAGCTGCAGAACGAGAAGCTGTACCTGTACTACCTGCAGAATGGGCGGGATATGTA
CGTGGACCAGGAACTGGACATCAACCGGCTGTCCGACTACGATGTGGACCATATCGTGCCTCAGAGCTTT
CTGAAGGACGACTCCATCGACAACAAGGTGCTGACCAGAAGCGACAAGAACCGGGGCAAGAGCGACAACG
TGCCCTCCGAAGAGGTCGTGAAGAAGATGAAGAACTACTGGCGGCAGCTGCTGAACGCCAAGCTGATTAC
CCAGAGAAAGTTCGACAATCTGACCAAGGCCGAGAGAGGCGGCCTGAGCGAACTGGATAAGGCCGGCTTC
ATCAAGAGACAGCTGGTGGAAACCCGGCAGATCACAAAGCACGTGGCACAGATCCTGGACTCCCGGATGA
ACACTAAGTACGACGAGAATGACAAGCTGATCCGGGAAGTGAAAGTGATCACCCTGAAGTCCAAGCTGGT
GTCCGATTTCCGGAAGGATTTCCAGTTTTACAAAGTGCGCGAGATCAACAACTACCACCACGCCCACGAC
GCCTACCTGAACGCCGTCGTGGGAACCGCCCTGATCAAAAAGTACCCTAAGCTGGAAAGCGAGTTCGTGT
ACGGCGACTACAAGGTGTACGACGTGCGGAAGATGATCGCCAAGAGCGAGCAGGAAATCGGCAAGGCTAC
CGCCAAGTACTTCTTCTACAGCAACATCATGAACTTTTTCAAGACCGAGATTACCCTGGCCAACGGCGAG
ATCCGGAAGCGGCCTCTGATCGAGACAAACGGCGAAACCGGGGAGATCGTGTGGGATAAGGGCCGGGATT
TTGCCACCGTGCGGAAAGTGCTGAGCATGCCCCAAGTGAATATCGTGAAAAAGACCGAGGTGCAGACAGG
CGGCTTCAGCAAAGAGTCTATCCTGCCCAAGAGGAACAGCGATAAGCTGATCGCCAGAAAGAAGGACTGG
GACCCTAAGAAGTACGGCGGCTTCGACAGCCCCACCGTGGCCTATTCTGTGCTGGTGGTGGCCAAAGTGG
AAAAGGGCAAGTCCAAGAAACTGAAGAGTGTGAAAGAGCTGCTGGGGATCACCATCATGGAAAGAAGCAG
CTTCGAGAAGAATCCCATCGACTTTCTGGAAGCCAAGGGCTACAAAGAAGTGAAAAAGGACCTGATCATC
AAGCTGCCTAAGTACTCCCTGTTCGAGCTGGAAAACGGCCGGAAGAGAATGCTGGCCTCTGCCGGCGAAC
TGCAGAAGGGAAACGAACTGGCCCTGCCCTCCAAATATGTGAACTTCCTGTACCTGGCCAGCCACTATGA
GAAGCTGAAGGGCTCCCCCGAGGATAATGAGCAGAAACAGCTGTTTGTGGAACAGCACAAGCACTACCTG
GACGAGATCATCGAGCAGATCAGCGAGTTCTCCAAGAGAGTGATCCTGGCCGACGCTAATCTGGACAAAG
TGCTGTCCGCCTACAACAAGCACCGGGATAAGCCCATCAGAGAGCAGGCCGAGAATATCATCCACCTGTT
TACCCTGACCAATCTGGGAGCCCCTGCCGCCTTCAAGTACTTTGACACCACCATCGACCGGAAGAGGTAC
ACCAGCACCAAAGAGGTGCTGGACGCCACCCTGATCCACCAGAGCATCACCGGCCTGTACGAGACACGGA
TCGACCTGTCTCAGCTGGGAGGCGACAGCCCCAAGAAGAAGAGAAAGGTGGAGGCCAGCTAAGAATTCCT
AGAGCTCGCTGATCAGCCTCGACTGTGCCTTCTAGTTGCCAGCCATCTGTTGTTTGCCCCTCCCCCGTGC
CTTCCTTGACCCTGGAAGGTGCCACTCCCACTGTCCTTTCCTAATAAAATGAGGAAATTGCATCGCATTG
TCTGAGTAGGTGTCATTCTATTCTGGGGGGTGGGGTGGGGCAGGACAGCAAGGGGGAGGATTGGGAAGAG
AATAGCAGGCATGCTGGGGAGCGGCCGCAGGAACCCCTAGTGATGGAGTTGGCCACTCCCTCTCTGCGCG
CTCGCTCGCTCACTGAGGCCGGGCGACCAAAGGTCGCCCGACGCCCGGGCTTTGCCCGGGCGGCCTCAGT
GAGCGAGCGAGCGCGCAGCTGCCTGCAGGGGCGCCTGATGCGGTATTTTCTCCTTACGCATCTGTGCGGT
ATTTCACACCGCATA
[95 nt withheld, positions 5896-5990]
T
[46 nt withheld, positions 5992-6037]
C
[141 nt withheld, positions 6039-6179]
CCTTTGACGTTGGAGTCCACGTTCTTT
[37 nt withheld, positions 6207-6243]
ACTCTATCTCGGGCTATTCTTTTGATTTATAAGGGATTTTGCCGATTTCGGTCTATTGGTTAAAAAATGA
GCTGATTTAACAAAAATTTAACGCGAATTTTAACAAAATATTAACGTTTACAATTTTATGGTGCACTCTC
AGTACAATCTGCTCTGATGCCGCATAGTTAAGCCAGCCCCGACACCCGCCAACACCCGCTGACGCGCCCT
GACGGGCTTGTCTGCTCCCGGCATCCGCTTACAGACAAGCTGTGACCGTCTCCGGGAGCTGCATGTGTCA
GAGGTTTTCACCGTCATCACCGAAACGCGCGAGACGAAAGGGCCTCGTGATACGCCTATTTTTATAGGTT
AATGTCATGATAATAATGGTTTCTTAGACGTCAGGTGGCACTTTTCGGGGAAATGTGCGCGGAACCCCTA
TTTGTTTATTTTTCTAAATACATTCAAATATGTATCCGCTCATGAGACAATAACCCTGATAAATGCTTCA
ATAATATTGAAAAAGGAAGAGTATGAGTATTCAACATTTCCGTGTCGCCCTTATTCCCTTTTTTGCGGCA
TTTTGCCTTCCTGTTTTTGCTCACCCAGAAACGCTGGTGAAAGTAAAAGATGCTGAAGATCAGTTGGGTG
CACGAGTGGGTTACATCGAACTGGATCTCAACAGCGGTAAGATCCTTGAGAGTTTTCGCCCCGAAGAACG
TTTTCCAATGATGAGCACTTTTAAAGTTCTGCTATGTGGCGCGGTATTATCCCGTATTGACGCCGGGCAA
GAGCAACTCGGTCGCCGCATACACTATTCTCAGAATGACTTGGTTGAGTACTCACCAGTCACAGAAAAGC
ATCTTACGGATGGCATGACAGTAAGAGAATTATGCAGTGCTGCCATAACCATGAGTGATAACACTGCGGC
CAACTTACTTCTGACAACGATCGGAGGACCGAAGGAGCTAACCGCTTTTTTGCACAACATGGGGGATCAT
GTAACTCGCCTTGATCGTTGGGAACCGGAGCTGAATGAAGCCATACCAAACGACGAGCGTGACACCACGA
TGCCTGTAGCAATGGCAACAACGTTGCGCAAACTATTAACTGGCGAACTACTTACTCTAGCTTCCCGGCA
ACAATTAATAGACTGGATGGAGGCGGATAAAGTTGCAGGACCACTTCTGCGCTCGGCCCTTCCGGCTGGC
TGGTTTATTGCTGATAAATCTGGAGCCGGTGAGCGTGGAAGCCGCGGTATCATTGCAGCACTGGGGCCAG
ATGGTAAGCCCTCCCGTATCGTAGTTATCTACACGACGGGGAGTCAGGCAACTATGGATGAACGAAATAG
ACAGATCGCTGAGATAGGTGCCTCACTGATTAAGCATTGGTAACTGTCAGACCAAGTTTACTCATATATA
CTTTAGATTGATTTAAAACTTCATTTTTAATTTAAAAGGATCTAGGTGAAGATCCTTTTTGATAATCTCA
TGACCAAAATCCCTTAACGTGAGTTTTCGTTCCACTGAGCGTCAGACCCCGTAGAAAAGATCAAAGGATC
TTCTTGAGATCCTTTTTTTCTGCGCGTAATCTGCTGCTTGCAAACAAAAAAACCACCGCTACCAGCGGTG
GTTTGTTTGCCGGATCAAGAGCTACCAACTCTTTTTCCGAAGGTAACTGGCTTCAGCAGAGCGCAGATAC
CAAATACTGTTCTTCTAGTGTAGCCGTAGTTAGGCCACCACTTCAAGAACTCTGTAGCACCGCCTACATA
CCTCGCTCTGCTAATCCTGTTACCAGTGGCTGCTGCCAGTGGCGATAAGTCGTGTCTTACCGGGTTGGAC
TCAAGACGATAGTTACCGGATAAGGCGCAGCGGTCGGGCTGAACGGGGGGTTCGTGCACACAGCCCAGCT
TGGAGCGAACGACCTACACCGAACTGAGATACCTACAGCGTGAGCTATGAGAAAGCGCCACGCTTCCCGA
AGGGAGAAAGGCGGACAGGTATCCGGTAAGCGGCAGGGTCGGAACAGGAGAGCGCACGAGGGAGCTTCCA
GGGGGAAACGCCTGGTATCTTTATAGTCCTGTCGGGTTTCGCCACCTCTGACTTGAGCGTCGATTTTTGT
GATGCTCGTCAGGGGGGCGGAGCCTATGGAAAAACGCCAGCAACGCGGCCTTTTTACGGTTCCTGGCCTT
TTGCTGGCCTTTTGCTCACATGT
